Addgene plasmid #90185: LP454
Purpose: pFLAG-CMV2 with cDNA encoding HsNPHP4 aa residues 1-649
Depositing lab: Lotte Pedersen. Depositing organization: University of Copenhagen. Publication: KIF13B establishes a CAV1-enriched microdomain at the ciliary transition zone to promote Sonic hedgehog signalling. Schou KB, Mogensen JB, Morthorst SK, Nielsen BS, Aleliunaite A, Serra-Marques A, Furstenberg N, Saunier S, Bizet AA, Veland IR, Akhmanova A, Christensen ST, Pedersen LB. Nat Commun. 2017 Jan 30;8:14177. doi: 10.1038/ncomms14177. PubMed 28134340.
Backbone
  Vector backbone: pFLAG-CMV2
  Backbone manufacturer: Sigma-Aldrich
  Backbone size w/o insert (bp): 4679
  Total vector size (bp): 6629
  Modifications to backbone: None
  Vector type: Mammalian Expression
Growth in bacteria
  Bacterial resistance: Ampicillin, 100 μg/mL
  Growth temperature: 37°C
  Growth strain: DH5alpha
  Copy number: Unknown
Gene/Insert
  Gene/Insert name: NPHP4
  Species: H. sapiens (human)
  Mutation: aa residues 1-649
  GenBank ID: XM_006710563.3
  Entrez Gene: NPHP4 (a.k.a. POC10, SLSN4)
  Tag / fusion protein: FLAG (N terminal on insert)
Terms and licenses: Academic/Nonprofit Terms; Industry Terms: Not Available to Industry
How to cite: LP454 was a gift from Lotte Pedersen (Addgene plasmid # 90185 ; http://n2t.net/addgene:90185 ; RRID:Addgene_90185)
