[The description below was written by a language model from this plasmid's Addgene catalogue record and pLannotate feature annotations shown in this document.]
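Description:
LP454 is a mammalian expression plasmid built on the commercial pFLAG-CMV2 backbone, carrying a cDNA for the N-terminal portion (amino acid residues 1-649) of human NPHP4, also known as POC10 or SLSN4. It is propagated in E. coli through a high-copy ColE1/pUC-type origin and selected with ampicillin via the β-lactamase gene and its own promoter. An f1 phage origin is also present, which in principle permits single-stranded DNA production. The catalogue gives a total size of 6629 bp, while the sequenced record is 6,609 nt, a small discrepancy that the record does not explain.

Expression in mammalian cells is driven by the human cytomegalovirus immediate early enhancer and promoter. Just downstream lies a short FLAG-coding segment. The annotation software labels it as a fragment of 3xFLAG, but its length fits the single N-terminal FLAG epitope described in the catalogue. This is followed by the truncated NPHP4 open reading frame, a remnant of the multiple cloning site, and the human growth hormone polyadenylation signal. An SV40 enhancer/early promoter region sits after the expression cassette, but no mammalian selection marker is annotated, so the plasmid appears suited to transient transfection. The remaining lac promoter/operator, T7 promoter, and lacI and lacZα fragments are backbone remnants with no evident role in the payload.

NPHP4 is a cilium-associated protein implicated in building functional cilia and organising apical junctions. The associated publication concerns the ciliary transition zone and Sonic hedgehog signalling. A FLAG-tagged truncation of this kind is typically used for detecting or immunoprecipitating the fragment, for example to map interaction or localisation domains, although the record does not state the specific experiment.
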