Features (pLannotate 1.2.2; 17 found; start..end, strand, type, name):
      1..380     +  enhancer       CMV enhancer: human cytomegalovirus immediate early enhancer
    382..581     +  promoter       CMV promoter: human cytomegalovirus (CMV) immediate early promoter
    617..637     +  CDS            3xFLAG (fragment): three tandem FLAG® epitope tags
    654..2600    +  CDS            NPHP4 (fragment): NPHP4_HUMAN - Also known as KIAA0673. Experimental evidence at protein level: Swiss-Prot protein existence level 1. Involved in the organization of apical junctions; the function is proposed to implicate a NPHP1-4-8 module (PubMed:19755384, PubMed:21565611). Does not seem to be strictly required for ciliogenesis (PubMed:21565611). Required for building functional cilia. Involved in the organization of the subapical actin network in multiciliated epithelial cells. Seems to recruit INT to basal bodies of motile cilia which subsequently interacts with actin-modifying proteins such as DAAM1 (By si
   2614..2632    -  misc_feature   MCS (fragment): pUC18/19 multiple cloning site
   2633..3255    +  polyA_signal   hGH poly(A) signal: human growth hormone polyadenylation signal
   3284..3613    +  promoter       SV40 promoter: SV40 enhancer and early promoter
   3652..3670    -  promoter       T7 promoter: promoter for bacteriophage T7 RNA polymerase
   3708..3724    -  protein_bind   lac operator: The lac repressor binds to the lac operator to inhibit transcription in E. coli. This inhibition can be relieved by adding lactose or isopropyl-β-D-thiogalactopyranoside (IPTG). lac repressor encoded by lacI
   3732..3762    -  promoter       lac promoter: promoter for the E. coli lac operon
   3777..3798    -  protein_bind   CAP binding site: CAP binding activates transcription in the presence of cAMP. E. coli catabolite activator protein
   3811..3903    -  CDS            lacI (fragment): lac repressor; lacI; The lac repressor binds to the lac operator to inhibit transcription in E. coli. This inhibition can be relieved by adding lactose or isopropyl-β-D-thiogalactopyranoside (IPTG).
   4086..4674    -  rep_origin     ori: high-copy-number ColE1/pMB1/pBR322/pUC origin of replication
   4845..5705    -  CDS            AmpR: β-lactamase; bla; confers resistance to ampicillin, carbenicillin, and related antibiotics
   5706..5810    -  promoter       AmpR promoter: bla
   5837..6265    +  rep_origin     f1 ori (sequence partly withheld): f1 bacteriophage origin of replication; arrow indicates direction of (+) strand synthesis
   6296..6450    -  CDS            lacZα (fragment): LacZα fragment of β-galactosidase; lacZ fragment
>Addgene plasmid #90185 | LP454 | addgene full sequence | sequence record 178305 | Addgene NGS Result
GACATTGATTATTGACTAGTTATTAATAGTAATCAATTACGGGGTCATTAGTTCATAGCCCATATATGGA
GTTCCGCGTTACATAACTTACGGTAAATGGCCCGCCTGGCTGACCGCCCAACGACCCCCGCCCATTGACG
TCAATAATGACGTATGTTCCCATAGTAACGCCAATAGGGACTTTCCATTGACGTCAATGGGTGGAGTATT
TACGGTAAACTGCCCACTTGGCAGTACATCAAGTGTATCATATGCCAAGTCCGCCCCCTATTGACGTCAA
TGACGGTAAATGGCCCGCCTGGCATTATGCCCAGTACATGACCTTACGGGACTTTCCTACTTGGCAGTAC
ATCTACGTATTAGTCATCGCTATTACCATGGTGATGCGGTTTTGGCAGTACACCAATGGGCGTGGATAGC
GGTTTGACTCACGGGGATTTCCAAGTCTCCACCCCATTGACGTCAATGGGAGTTTGTTTTGGCACCAAAA
TCAACGGGACTTTCCAAAATGTCGTAATAACCCCGCCCCGTTGACGCAAATGGGCGGTAGGCGTGTACGG
TGGGAGGTCTATATAAGCAGAGCTCGTTTAGTGAACCGTCAGAATTGATCTACCATGGACTACAAAGACG
ATGACGACAAGCTTGCGGCCGCAATGAACGACTGGCACAGGATTTTCACCCAAAACGTGCTTGTCCCTCC
CCACCCACAGAGAGCGCGCCAGCCTTGGAAGGAATCCACGGCATTCCAGTGTGTCCTCAAGTGGCTGGAC
GGACCGGTAATTAGGCAGGGCGTGCTGGAGGTACTGTCAGAGGTTGAATGCCATCTGCGAGTGTCTTTCT
TTGATGTCACCTACCGGCACTTCTTTGGGAGGACGTGGAAAACCACAGTGAAGCCGACGAAGAGACCGCC
GTCCAGGATCGTCTTTAATGAGCCCTTGTATTTTCACACATCCCTAAACCACCCTCATATCGTGGCTGTG
GTGGAAGTGGTCGCTGAGGGCAAGAAACGGGATGGGAGCCTCCAGACATTGTCCTGTGGGTTTGGAATTC
TTCGGATCTTCAGCAACCAGCCGGACTCTCCTATCTCTGCTTCCCAGGACAAAAGGTTGCGGCTGTACCA
TGGCACCCCCAGAGCCCTCCTGCACCCGCTTCTCCAGGACCCCGCAGAGCAAAACAGACACATGACCCTC
ATTGAGAACTGCAGCCTGCAGTACACGCTGAAGCCACACCCGGCCCTGGAGCCTGCGTTCCACCTTCTTC
CTGAGAACCTTCTGGTGTCTGGTCTGCAGCAGATACCTGGCCTGCTTCCAGCTCATGGAGAATCCGGCGA
CGCTCTCCGAAAGCCTCGCCTCCAGAAGCCCATCACGGGGCACTTGGATGACTTATTCTTCACCCTGTAC
CCCTCCCTGGAGAAGTTTGAGGAAGAGCTGCTGGAGCTCCACGTCCAGGACCACTTCCAGGAGGGATGTG
GCCCACTGGACGGTGGTGCCCTGGAGATCCTGGAGCGGCGCCTGCGTGTGGGCGTGCACAATGGTCTGGG
CTTCGTGCAGAGGCCGCAGGTCGTTGTACTGGTGCCTGAGATGGATGTGGCCTTGACGCGCTCAGCTAGC
TTCAGCAGGAAAGTGGTCTCCTCTTCCAAGACCAGCTCCGGGAGCCAAGCTCTGGTTTTGAGAAGCCGCC
TCCGCCTCCCAGAGATGGTCGGCCACCCTGCATTTGCGGTCATCTTCCAGCTGGAGTACGTGTTCAGCAG
CCCTGCAGGAGTGGACGGCAATGCAGCTTCGGTCACCTCTCTGTCCAACCTGGCATGCATGCACATGGTC
CGCTGGGCTGTTTGGAACCCCTTGCTGGAAGCTGATTCTGGAAGGGTGACCCTGCCTCTGCAGGGTGGAA
TCCAGCCCAACCCCTCGCACTGTCTGGTCTACAAGGTACCCTCAGCCAGCATGAGCTCTGAAGAGGTGAA
GCAGGTGGAGTCGGGTACACTCCGGTTCCAGTTCTCGCTGGGCTCAGAAGAACACCTGGATGCACCCACG
GAGCCTGTCAGTGGCCCCAAAGTGGAGCGGCGGCCTTCCAGGAAACCACCCACGTCCCCTTCGAGCCCGC
CAGCGCCAGTACCTCGAGTTCTCGCTGCCCCGCAGAACTCACCTGTGGGACCAGGGTTGTCAATTTCCCA
GCTGGCGGCCTCCCCGCGGTCCCCGACTCAGCACTGCTTGGCCAGGCCTACTTCACAGCTACCCCATGGC
TCTCAGGCCTCCCCGGCCCAGGCACAGGAGTTCCCGTTGGAGGCCGGTATCTCCCACCTGGAAGCCGACC
TGAGCCAGACCTCCCTGGTCCTGGAAACATCCATTGCCGAACAGTTACAGGAGCTGCCGTTCACGCCTTT
GCATGCCCCTATTGTTGTGGGAACCCAGACCAGGAGCTCTGCAGGGCAGCCCTCGAGAGCCTCCATGGTG
CTCCTGCAGTCCTCCGGCTTTCCCGAGATTCTGGATGCCAATAAACAGCCAGCCGAGGCTGTCAGCGCTA
CAGAACCTGTGACGTTTAACCCTCAGAAGGAAGAATCAGATTGTCTACAAAGCAACGAGATGGTGCTACA
GTTTCTTGCCGATATCGGTACCAGTCGACTCTAGAGGATCCCGGGTGGCATCCCTGTGACCCCTCCCCAG
TGCCTCTCCTGGCCCTGGAAGTTGCCACTCCAGTGCCCACCAGCCTTGTCCTAATAAAATTAAGTTGCAT
CATTTTGTCTGACTAGGTGTCCTTCTATAATATTATGGGGTGGAGGGGGGTGGTATGGAGCAAGGGGCAA
GTTGGGAAGACAACCTGTAGGGCCTGCGGGGTCTATTGGGAACCAAGCTGGAGTGCAGTGGCACAATCTT
GGCTCACTGCAATCTCCGCCTCCTGGGTTCAAGCGATTCTCCTGCCTCAGCCTCCCGAGTTGTTGGGATT
CCAGGCATGCATGACCAGGCTCAGCTAATTTTTGTTTTTTTGGTAGAGACGGGGTTTCACCATATTGGCC
AGGCTGGTCTCCAACTCCTAATCTCAGGTGATCTACCCACCTTGGCCTCCCAAATTGCTGGGATTACAGG
CGTGAACCACTGCTCCCTTCCCTGTCCTTCTGATTTTAAAATAACTATACCAGCAGGAGGACGTCCAGAC
ACAGCATAGGCTACCTGGCCATGCCCAACCGGTGGGACATTTGAGTTGCTTGCTTGGCACTGTCCTCTCA
TGCGTTGGGTCCACTCAGTAGATGCCTGTTGAATTGGGTACGCGGCCAGCTTGGCTGTGGAATGTGTGTC
AGTTAGGGTGTGGAAAGTCCCCAGGCTCCCCAGCAGGCAGAAGTATGCAAAGCATGCATCTCAATTAGTC
AGCAACCAGGTGTGGAAAGTCCCCAGGCTCCCCAGCAGGCAGAAGTATGCAAAGCATGCATCTCAATTAG
TCAGCAACCATAGTCCCGCCCCTAACTCCGCCCATCCCGCCCCTAACTCCGCCCAGTTCCGCCCATTCTC
CGCCCCATGGCTGACTAATTTTTTTTATTTATGCAGAGGCCGAGGCCGCCTCGGCCTCTGAGCTATTCCA
GAAGTAGTGAGGAGGCTTTTTTGGAGGCCTAGGCTTTTGCAAAAAGCTCCTCGAGGAACTGAAAAACCAG
AAAGTTAATTCCCTATAGTGAGTCGTATTAAATTCGTAATCATGTCATAGCTGTTTCCTGTGTGAAATTG
TTATCCGCTCACAATTCCACACAACATACGAGCCGGAAGCATAAAGTGTAAAGCCTGGGGTGCCTAATGA
GTGAGCTAACTCACATTAATTGCGTTGCGCTCACTGCCCGCTTTCCAGTCGGGAAACCTGTCGTGCCAGC
TGCATTAATGAATCGGCCAACGCGCGGGGAGAGGCGGTTTGCGTATTGGGCGCTCTTCCGCTTCCTCGCT
CACTGACTCGCTGCGCTCGGTCGTTCGGCTGCGGCGAGCGGTATCAGCTCACTCAAAGGCGGTAATACGG
TTATCCACAGAATCAGGGGATAACGCAGGAAAGAACATGTGAGCAAAAGGCCAGCAAAAGGCCAGGAACC
GTAAAAAGGCCGCGTTGCTGGCGTTTTTCCATAGGCTCCGCCCCCCTGACGAGCATCACAAAAATCGACG
CTCAAGTCAGAGGTGGCGAAACCCGACAGGACTATAAAGATACCAGGCGTTTCCCCCTGGAAGCTCCCTC
GTGCGCTCTCCTGTTCCGACCCTGCCGCTTACCGGATACCTGTCCGCCTTTCTCCCTTCGGGAAGCGTGG
CGCTTTCTCATAGCTCACGCTGTAGGTATCTCAGTTCGGTGTAGGTCGTTCGCTCCAAGCTGGGCTGTGT
GCACGAACCCCCCGTTCAGCCCGACCGCTGCGCCTTATCCGGTAACTATCGTCTTGAGTCCAACCCGGTA
AGACACGACTTATCGCCACTGGCAGCAGCCACTGGTAACAGGATTAGCAGAGCGAGGTATGTAGGCGGTG
CTACAGAGTTCTTGAAGTGGTGGCCTAACTACGGCTACACTAGAAGAACAGTATTTGGTATCTGCGCTCT
GCTGAAGCCAGTTACCTTCGGAAAAAGAGTTGGTAGCTCTTGATCCGGCAAACAAACCACCGCTGGTAGC
GGTGGTTTTTTTGTTTGCAAGCAGCAGATTACGCGCAGAAAAAAAGGATCTCAAGAAGATCCTTTGATCT
TTTCTACGGGGTCTGACGCTCAGTGGAACGAAAACTCACGTTAAGGGATTTTGGTCATGAGATTATCAAA
AAGGATCTTCACCTAGATCCTTTTAAATTAAAAATGAAGTTTTAAATCAATCTAAAGTATATATGAGTAA
ACTTGGTCTGACAGTTACCAATGCTTAATCAGTGAGGCACCTATCTCAGCGATCTGTCTATTTCGTTCAT
CCATAGTTGCCTGACTCCCCGTCGTGTAGATAACTACGATACGGGAGGGCTTACCATCTGGCCCCAGTGC
TGCAATGATACCGCGAGACCCACGCTCACCGGCTCCAGATTTATCAGCAATAAACCAGCCAGCCGGAAGG
GCCGAGCGCAGAAGTGGTCCTGCAACTTTATCCGCCTCCATCCAGTCTATTAATTGTTGCCGGGAAGCTA
GAGTAAGTAGTTCGCCAGTTAATAGTTTGCGCAACGTTGTTGCCATTGCTACAGGCATCGTGGTGTCACG
CTCGTCGTTTGGTATGGCTTCATTCAGCTCCGGTTCCCAACGATCAAGGCGAGTTACATGATCCCCCATG
TTGTGCAAAAAAGCGGTTAGCTCCTTCGGTCCTCCGATCGTTGTCAGAAGTAAGTTGGCCGCAGTGTTAT
CACTCATGGTTATGGCAGCACTGCATAATTCTCTTACTGTCATGCCATCCGTAAGATGCTTTTCTGTGAC
TGGTGAGTACTCAACCAAGTCATTCTGAGAATAGTGTATGCGGCGACCGAGTTGCTCTTGCCCGGCGTCA
ATACGGGATAATACCGCGCCACATAGCAGAACTTTAAAAGTGCTCATCATTGGAAAACGTTCTTCGGGGC
GAAAACTCTCAAGGATCTTACCGCTGTTGAGATCCAGTTCGATGTAACCCACTCGTGCACCCAACTGATC
TTCAGCATCTTTTACTTTCACCAGCGTTTCTGGGTGAGCAAAAACAGGAAGGCAAAATGCCGCAAAAAAG
GGAATAAGGGCGACACGGAAATGTTGAATACTCATACTCTTCCTTTTTCAATATTATTGAAGCATTTATC
AGGGTTATTGTCTCATGAGCGGATACATATTTGAATGTATTTAGAAAAATAAACAAATAGGGGTTCCGCG
CACATTTCCCCGAAAAGTGCCACCTG
[124 nt withheld, positions 5837-5960]
C
[91 nt withheld, positions 5962-6052]
A
[49 nt withheld, positions 6054-6102]
CCTTTGACGTTGGAGTCCACGTTCTTT
[37 nt withheld, positions 6130-6166]
ACCCTATCTCGGTCTATTCTTTTGATTTATAAGGGATTTTGCCGATTTCGGCCTATTGGTTAAAAAATGA
GCTGATTTAACAAAAATTTAACGCGAATTTTAACAAAATATTAACGCTTACAATTTCCATTCGCCATTCA
GGCTGCGCAACTGTTGGGAAGGGCGATCGGTGCGGGCCTCTTCGCTATTACGCCAGCTGGCGAAAGGGGG
ATGTGCTGCAAGGCGATTAAGTTGGGTAACGCCAGGGTTTTCCCAGTCACGACGTTGTAAAACGACGGCC
AGTGCCAAGCTGATCTATACATTGAATCAATATTGGCAATTAGCCATATTAGTCATTGGTTATATAGCAT
AAATCAATATTGGCTATTGGCCATTGCATACGTTGTATCTATATCATAATATGTACATTTATATTGGCTC
ATGTCCAATATGACCGCCATGTT
